>Addgene plasmid #143563 | TFORF1989 | addgene full sequence | sequence record 408733 | Addgene NGS Result
TTAATGTAGTCTTATGCAATACTCTTGTAGTCTTGCAACATGGTAACGATGAGTTAGCAACATGCCTTAC
AAGGAGAGAAAAAGCACCGTGCATGCCGATTGGTGGAAGTAAGGTGGTACGATCGTGCCTTATTAGGAAG
GCAACAGACGGGTCTGACATGGATTGGACGAACCACTGAATTGCCGCATTGCAGAGATATTGTATTTAAG
TGCCTAGCTCGATACATAAACGGGTCTCTCTGGTTAGACCAGATCTGAGCCTGGGAGCTCTCTGGCTAAC
TAGGGAACCCACTGCTTAAGCCTCAATAAAGCTTGCCTTGAGTGCTTCAAGTAGTGTGTGCCCGTCTGTT
GTGTGACTCTGGTAACTAGAGATCCCTCAGACCCTTTTAGTCAGTGTGGAAAATCTCTAGCAGTGGCGCC
CGAACAGGGACTTGAAAGCGAAAGGGAAACCAGAGGAGCTCTCTCGACGCAGGACTCGGCTTGCTGAAGC
GCGCACGGCAAGAGGCGAGGGGCGGCGACTGGTGAGTACGCCAAAAATTTTGACTAGCGGAGGCTAGAAG
GAGAGAGATGGGTGCGAGAGCGTCAGTATTAAGCGGGGGAGAATTAGATCGCGATGGGAAAAAATTCGGT
TAAGGCCAGGGGGAAAGAAAAAATATAAATTAAAACATATAGTATGGGCAAGCAGGGAGCTAGAACGATT
CGCAGTTAATCCTGGCCTGTTAGAAACATCAGAAGGCTGTAGACAAATACTGGGACAGCTACAACCATCC
CTTCAGACAGGATCAGAAGAACTTAGATCATTATATAATACAGTAGCAACCCTCTATTGTGTGCATCAAA
GGATAGAGATAAAAGACACCAAGGAAGCTTTAGACAAGATAGAGGAAGAGCAAAACAAAAGTAAGACCAC
CGCACAGCAAGCGGCCGCTGATCTTCAGACCTGGAGGAGGAGATATGAGGGACAATTGGAGAAGTGAATT
ATATAAATATAAAGTAGTAAAAATTGAACCATTAGGAGTAGCACCCACCAAGGCAAAGAGAAGAGTGGTG
CAGAGAGAAAAAAGAGCAGTGGGAATAGGAGCTTTGTTCCTTGGGTTCTTGGGAGCAGCAGGAAGCACTA
TGGGCGCAGCGTCAATGACGCTGACGGTACAGGCCAGACAATTATTGTCTGGTATAGTGCAGCAGCAGAA
CAATTTGCTGAGGGCTATTGAGGCGCAACAGCATCTGTTGCAACTCACAGTCTGGGGCATCAAGCAGCTC
CAGGCAAGAATCCTGGCTGTGGAAAGATACCTAAAGGATCAACAGCTCCTGGGGATTTGGGGTTGCTCTG
GAAAACTCATTTGCACCACTGCTGTGCCTTGGAATGCTAGTTGGAGTAATAAATCTCTGGAACAGATTTG
GAATCACACGACCTGGATGGAGTGGGACAGAGAAATTAACAATTACACAAGCTTAATACACTCCTTAATT
GAAGAATCGCAAAACCAGCAAGAAAAGAATGAACAAGAATTATTGGAATTAGATAAATGGGCAAGTTTGT
GGAATTGGTTTAACATAACAAATTGGCTGTGGTATATAAAATTATTCATAATGATAGTAGGAGGCTTGGT
AGGTTTAAGAATAGTTTTTGCTGTACTTTCTATAGTGAATAGAGTTAGGCAGGGATATTCACCATTATCG
TTTCAGACCCACCTCCCAACCCCGAGGGGACCCATGCATTGCATCTCAATTAGTCAGCAACCAGGTGTGG
AAAGTCCCCAGGCTCCCCAGCAGGCAGAAGTATGCAAAGCATGCGTCTCAATTAGTCAGCAACCATAGTC
CCGCCCCTAACTCCGCCCATCCCGCCCCTAACTCCGCCCAGTTCCGCCCATTCTCCGCCCCATGGCTGAC
TAATTTTTTTTATTTATGCAGAGGCCGAGGCCGCCTCGGCCTCTGAGCTATTCCAGAAGTAGTGAGGAGG
CTTTTTTGGAGGCCTAGGCTTTTGCAAAAAGCTTTCTAGAGGTACCACCGGAGCTTACCATGACCGAGTA
CAAGCCCACGGTGCGCCTCGCCACCCGCGACGACGTCCCCAGGGCCGTACGCACCCTCGCCGCCGCGTTC
GCCGACTACCCCGCCACGCGCCACACCGTCGATCCGGACCGCCACATCGAGCGGGTCACCGAGCTGCAAG
AACTCTTCCTCACGCGCGTCGGGCTCGACATCGGCAAGGTGTGGGTCGCGGACGACGGCGCCGCCGTGGC
GGTCTGGACCACGCCGGAGAGCGTCGAAGCGGGGGCGGTGTTCGCCGAGATCGGCCCGCGCATGGCCGAG
TTGAGCGGTTCCCGGCTGGCCGCGCAGCAACAGATGGAAGGCCTCCTGGCGCCGCACCGGCCCAAGGAGC
CCGCGTGGTTCCTGGCCACCGTCGGCGTCTCGCCCGACCACCAGGGCAAGGGTCTGGGCAGCGCCGTCGT
GCTCCCCGGAGTGGAGGCGGCCGAGCGCGCCGGGGTGCCCGCCTTCCTGGAGACCTCCGCGCCCCGCAAC
CTCCCCTTCTACGAGCGGCTCGGCTTCACCGTCACCGCCGACGTCGAGGTGCCCGAAGGACCGCGCACCT
GGTGCATGACCCGCAAGCCCGGTGCCAGTTAACGAATTCTAGATCTTGAGACAAATGGCAGTATTCATCC
ACAATTTTAAAAGAAAAGGGGGGATTGGGGGGTACAGTGCAGGGGAAAGAATAGTAGACATAATAGCAAC
AGACATACAAACTAAAGAATTACAAAAACAAATTACAAAAATTCAAAATTTTCGGGTTTATTACAGGGAC
AGCAGAGATCCACTTTGGCGCCGGCTCGAGGCCTGCAGGTGCAAAGATGGATAAAGTTTTAAACAGAGAG
GAATCTTTGCAGCTAATGGACCTTCTAGGTCTTGAAAGGAGTGGGAATTGGCTCCGGTGCCCGTCAGTGG
GCAGAGCGCACATCGCCCACAGTCCCCGAGAAGTTGGGGGGAGGGGTCGGCAATTGAACCGGTGCCTAGA
GAAGGTGGCGCGGGGTAAACTGGGAAAGTGATGTCGTGTACTGGCTCCGCCTTTTTCCCGAGGGTGGGGG
AGAACCGTATATAAGTGCAGTAGTCGCCGTGAACGTTCTTTTTCGCAACGGGTTTGCCGCCAGAACACAG
GTAAGTGCCGTGTGTGGTTCCCGCGGGCCTGGCCTCTTTACGGGTTATGGCCCTTGCGTGCCTTGAATTA
CTTCCACCTGGCTGCAGTACGTGATTCTTGATCCCGAGCTTCGGGTTGGAAGTGGGTGGGAGAGTTCGAG
GCCTTGCGCTTAAGGAGCCCCTTCGCCTCGTGCTTGAGTTGAGGCCTGGCCTGGGCGCTGGGGCCGCCGC
GTGCGAATCTGGTGGCACCTTCGCGCCTGTCTCGCTGCTTTCGATAAGTCTCTAGCCATTTAAAATTTTT
GATGACCTGCTGCGACGCTTTTTTTCTGGCAAGATAGTCTTGTAAATGCGGGCCAAGATCTGCACACTGG
TATTTCGGTTTTTGGGGCCGCGGGCGGCGACGGGGCCCGTGCGTCCCAGCGCACATGTTCGGCGAGGCGG
GGCCTGCGAGCGCGGCCACCGAGAATCGGACGGGGGTAGTCTCAAGCTGGCCGGCCTGCTCTGGTGCCTG
GCCTCGCGCCGCCGTGTATCGCCCCGCCCTGGGCGGCAAGGCTGGCCCGGTCGGCACCAGTTGCGTGAGC
GGAAAGATGGCCGCTTCCCGGCCCTGCTGCAGGGAGCTCAAAATGGAGGACGCGGCGCTCGGGAGAGCGG
GCGGGTGAGTCACCCACACAAAGGAAAAGGGCCTTTCCGTCCTCAGCCGTCGCTTCATGTGACTCCACGG
AGTACCGGGCGCCGTCCAGGCACCTCGATTAGTTCTCGAGCTTTTGGAGTACGTCGTCTTTAGGTTGGGG
GGAGGGGTTTTATGCGATGGAGTTTCCCCACACTGAGTGGGTGGAGACTGAAGTTAGGCCAGCTTGGCAC
TTGATGTAATTCTCCTTGGAATTTGCCCTTTTTGAGTTTGGATCTTGGTTCATTCTCAAGCCTCAGACAG
TGGTTCAAAGTTTTTTTCTTCCATTTCAGGTGTCGTGAGGCTAGCACCGCCACCATGGCGGCGGCACTGA
GGGCCCCGACCCAGCAGGTTTTTGTAGCCTTTGAGGATGTGGCCATTTACTTCTCCCAGGAGGAGTGGGA
GCTCCTTGATGAGATGCAGAGGCTCCTGTACCGCGATGTGATGCTGGAGAACTTTGCAGTTATGGCATCC
CTAGGTTGCTGGTGTGGAGCAGTAGATGAGGGGACGCCTTCTGCAGAGAGCGTTTCTGTGGAAGAACTGT
CACAGGGCAGGACTCCAAAGGCAGATACATCCACTGATAAGAGTCACCCCTGTGAGATTTGTACCCCAGT
CCTGAGAGACATTTTACAAATGATTGAGCTCCATGCCTCACCCTGTGGACAGAAATTGTACTTGGGTGGA
GCATCAAGAGATTTCTGGATGAGTTCAAACCTTCACCAGCTCCAGAAGCTTGATAATGGAGAGAAGCTCT
TTAAAGTGGATGGGGACCAGGCCTCATTTATGATGAACTGCAGGTTCCATGTGTCAGGAAAACCCTTCAC
GTTTGGGGAAGTCGGGAGGGACTTTTCAGCCACCTCAGGACTTCTCCAGCATCAGGTGACTCCCACCATT
GAGAGACCACACAGCAGGATTAGACACTTGAGAGTTCCCACTGGACGAAAGCCTCTCAAATACACTGAAT
CCAGGAAATCTTTTAGAGAGAAATCTGTATTCATTCAACACCAAAGAGCTGACTCTGGAGAAAGGCCTTA
CAAGTGCAGTGAATGTGGGAAATCCTTTAGTCAAAGTTCTGGCTTTCTTCGACACAGGAAAGCACACGGT
AGAACAAGGACTCATGAATGTAGTGAATGTGGGAAATCATTTAGTCGCAAAACTCACCTAACTCAACACC
AAAGAGTTCACACTGGAGAAAGGCCTTATGACTGCAGTGAATGTGGCAAATCCTTTCGCCAGGTATCTGT
CCTCATTCAACATCAACGAGTTCACACTGGAGAAAGGCCTTATGAGTGCAGTGAATGTGGGAAATCTTTT
AGCCACAGCACTAACCTCTATCGTCACAGGAGTGCCCACACTAGCACAAGGCCTTATGAGTGCAGTGAAT
GTGGAAAATCCTTTAGCCATAGCACTAACCTCTTTCGACACTGGAGAGTTCACACTGGAGTAAGGCCTTA
TGAGTGTAGTGAATGTGGGAAAGCATTTAGTTGCAATATCTACCTTATTCACCACCAAAGATTTCACACT
GGAGAAAGACCTTATGTGTGCAGTGAATGTGGGAAATCATTTGGCCAGAAATCTGTCCTCATTCAACACC
AAAGAGTTCACACTGGAGAAAGGCCTTATGAGTGCAGTGAATGTGGGAAAGTTTTTAGCCAAAGCTCTGG
CCTCTTTCGACACAGAAGAGCTCACACTAAAACAAAGCCTTATGAGTGCAGTGAATGTGAAAAATCATTT
AGTTGCAAAACTGACCTCATTCGACACCAGACAGTTCACACTGGAGAAAGGCCTTATGAGTGCAGTGTAT
GTGGGAAATCTTTTATCCGAAAAACCCACCTCATTCGACACCAGACTGTTCACACTAATGAAAGGCCTTA
TGAGTGCGATGAATGTGGGAAATCCTATAGCCAAAGCTCTGCCCTCCTTCAGCATAGGAGAGTTCACACT
GGAGAAAGGCCTTATGAGTGCAGAGAATGTGGGAAATCTTTTACCCGCAAAAATCACCTCATTCAACACA
AGACAGTTCACACTGGAGAAAGGCCTTATGAATGCAGTGAATGTGGAAAATCCTTTAGCCAAAGCTCTGG
CCTCTTAAGACACAGAAGAGTTCATGTGCAGTAGTAATGAACTAGTCCGTAACTTGAAAGTATTTCGATT
TCTTGGCTTTATATATCTTGTGGAAAGGACGATTAATACAGATCTAATAAGCTCACACGCGTTAAGTCGA
CAATCAACCTCTGGATTACAAAATTTGTGAAAGATTGACTGGTATTCTTAACTATGTTGCTCCTTTTACG
CTATGTGGATACGCTGCTTTAATGCCTTTGTATCATGCTATTGCTTCCCGTATGGCTTTCATTTTCTCCT
CCTTGTATAAATCCTGGTTGCTGTCTCTTTATGAGGAGTTGTGGCCCGTTGTCAGGCAACGTGGCGTGGT
GTGCACTGTGTTTGCTGACGCAACCCCCACTGGTTGGGGCATTGCCACCACCTGTCAGCTCCTTTCCGGG
ACTTTCGCTTTCCCCCTCCCTATTGCCACGGCGGAACTCATCGCCGCCTGCCTTGCCCGCTGCTGGACAG
GGGCTCGGCTGTTGGGCACTGACAATTCCGTGGTGTTGTCGGGGAAATCATCGTCCTTTCCTTGGCTGCT
CGCCTGTGTTGCCACCTGGATTCTGCGCGGGACGTCCTTCTGCTACGTCCCTTCGGCCCTCAATCCAGCG
GACCTTCCTTCCCGCGGCCTGCTGCCGGCTCTGCGGCCTCTTCCGCGTCTTCGCCTTCGCCCTCAGACGA
GTCGGATCTCCCTTTGGGCCGCCTCCCCGCGTCGACTTTAAGACCAATGACTTACAAGGCAGCTGTAGAT
CTTAGCCACTTTTTAAAAGAAAAGGGGGGACTGGAAGGGCTAATTCACTCCCAACGAAGACAAGATCTGC
TTTTTGCTTGTACTGGGTCTCTCTGGTTAGACCAGATCTGAGCCTGGGAGCTCTCTGGCTAACTAGGGAA
CCCACTGCTTAAGCCTCAATAAAGCTTGCCTTGAGTGCTTCAAGTAGTGTGTGCCCGTCTGTTGTGTGAC
TCTGGTAACTAGAGATCCCTCAGACCCTTTTAGTCAGTGTGGAAAATCTCTAGCAGTACGTATAGTAGTT
CATGTCATCTTATTATTCAGTATTTATAACTTGCAAAGAAATGAATATCAGAGAGTGAGAGGAACTTGTT
TATTGCAGCTTATAATGGTTACAAATAAAGCAATAGCATCACAAATTTCACAAATAAAGCATTTTTTTCA
CTGCATTCTAGTTGTGGTTTGTCCAAACTCATCAATGTATCTTATCATGTCTGGCTCTAGCTATCCCGCC
CCTAACTCCGCCCATCCCGCCCCTAACTCCGCCCAGTTCCGCCCATTCTCCGCCCCATGGCTGACTAATT
TTTTTTATTTATGCAGAGGCCGAGGCCGCCTCGGCCTCTGAGCTATTCCAGAAGTAGTGAGGAGGCTTTT
TTGGAGGCCTAGGGACGTACCCAATTCGCCCTATAGTGAGTCGTATTACGCGCGCTCACTGGCCGTCGTT
TTACAACGTCGTGACTGGGAAAACCCTGGCGTTACCCAACTTAATCGCCTTGCAGCACATCCCCCTTTCG
CCAGCTGGCGTAATAGCGAAGAGGCCCGCACCGATCGCCCTTCCCAACAGTTGCGCAGCCTGAATGGCGA
ATGGG
[124 nt withheld, positions 7496-7619]
C
[91 nt withheld, positions 7621-7711]
A
[49 nt withheld, positions 7713-7761]
CCTTTGACGTTGGAGTCCACGTTCTTT
[37 nt withheld, positions 7789-7825]
ACCCTATCTCGGTCTATTCTTTTGATTTATAAGGGATTTTGCCGATTTCGGCCTATTGGTTAAAAAATGA
GCTGATTTAACAAAAATTTAACGCGAATTTTAACAAAATATTAACGCTTACAATTTAGGTGGCACTTTTC
GGGGAAATGTGCGCGGAACCCCTATTTGTTTATTTTTCTAAATACATTCAAATATGTATCCGCTCATGAG
ACAATAACCCTGATAAATGCTTCAATAATATTGAAAAAGGAAGAGTATGAGTATTCAACATTTCCGTGTC
GCCCTTATTCCCTTTTTTGCGGCATTTTGCCTTCCTGTTTTTGCTCACCCAGAAACGCTGGTGAAAGTAA
AAGATGCTGAAGATCAGTTGGGTGCACGAGTGGGTTACATCGAACTGGATCTCAACAGCGGTAAGATCCT
TGAGAGTTTTCGCCCCGAAGAACGTTTTCCAATGATGAGCACTTTTAAAGTTCTGCTATGTGGCGCGGTA
TTATCCCGTATTGACGCCGGGCAAGAGCAACTCGGTCGCCGCATACACTATTCTCAGAATGACTTGGTTG
AGTACTCACCAGTCACAGAAAAGCATCTTACGGATGGCATGACAGTAAGAGAATTATGCAGTGCTGCCAT
AACCATGAGTGATAACACTGCGGCCAACTTACTTCTGACAACGATCGGAGGACCGAAGGAGCTAACCGCT
TTTTTGCACAACATGGGGGATCATGTAACTCGCCTTGATCGTTGGGAACCGGAGCTGAATGAAGCCATAC
CAAACGACGAGCGTGACACCACGATGCCTGTAGCAATGGCAACAACGTTGCGCAAACTATTAACTGGCGA
ACTACTTACTCTAGCTTCCCGGCAACAATTAATAGACTGGATGGAGGCGGATAAAGTTGCAGGACCACTT
CTGCGCTCGGCCCTTCCGGCTGGCTGGTTTATTGCTGATAAATCTGGAGCCGGTGAGCGTGGGTCTCGCG
GTATCATTGCAGCACTGGGGCCAGATGGTAAGCCCTCCCGTATCGTAGTTATCTACACGACGGGGAGTCA
GGCAACTATGGATGAACGAAATAGACAGATCGCTGAGATAGGTGCCTCACTGATTAAGCATTGGTAACTG
TCAGACCAAGTTTACTCATATATACTTTAGATTGATTTAAAACTTCATTTTTAATTTAAAAGGATCTAGG
TGAAGATCCTTTTTGATAATCTCATGACCAAAATCCCTTAACGTGAGTTTTCGTTCCACTGAGCGTCAGA
CCCCGTAGAAAAGATCAAAGGATCTTCTTGAGATCCTTTTTTTCTGCGCGTAATCTGCTGCTTGCAAACA
AAAAAACCACCGCTACCAGCGGTGGTTTGTTTGCCGGATCAAGAGCTACCAACTCTTTTTCCGAAGGTAA
CTGGCTTCAGCAGAGCGCAGATACCAAATACTGTTCTTCTAGTGTAGCCGTAGTTAGGCCACCACTTCAA
GAACTCTGTAGCACCGCCTACATACCTCGCTCTGCTAATCCTGTTACCAGTGGCTGCTGCCAGTGGCGAT
AAGTCGTGTCTTACCGGGTTGGACTCAAGACGATAGTTACCGGATAAGGCGCAGCGGTCGGGCTGAACGG
GGGGTTCGTGCACACAGCCCAGCTTGGAGCGAACGACCTACACCGAACTGAGATACCTACAGCGTGAGCT
ATGAGAAAGCGCCACGCTTCCCGAAGGGAGAAAGGCGGACAGGTATCCGGTAAGCGGCAGGGTCGGAACA
GGAGAGCGCACGAGGGAGCTTCCAGGGGGAAACGCCTGGTATCTTTATAGTCCTGTCGGGTTTCGCCACC
TCTGACTTGAGCGTCGATTTTTGTGATGCTCGTCAGGGGGGCGGAGCCTATGGAAAAACGCCAGCAACGC
GGCCTTTTTACGGTTCCTGGCCTTTTGCTGGCCTTTTGCTCACATGTTCTTTCCTGCGTTATCCCCTGAT
TCTGTGGATAACCGTATTACCGCCTTTGAGTGAGCTGATACCGCTCGCCGCAGCCGAACGACCGAGCGCA
GCGAGTCAGTGAGCGAGGAAGCGGAAGAGCGCCCAATACGCAAACCGCCTCTCCCCGCGCGTTGGCCGAT
TCATTAATGCAGCTGGCACGACAGGTTTCCCGACTGGAAAGCGGGCAGTGAGCGCAACGCAATTAATGTG
AGTTAGCTCACTCATTAGGCACCCCAGGCTTTACACTTTATGCTTCCGGCTCGTATGTTGTGTGGAATTG
TGAGCGGATAACAATTTCACACAGGAAACAGCTATGACCATGATTACGCCAAGCGCGCAATTAACCCTCA
CTAAAGGGAACAAAAGCTGGAGCTGCAAGC
Features (pLannotate 1.2.2; 31 found; start..end, strand, type, name):
      5..231     +  promoter       RSV promoter: Rous sarcoma virus enhancer/promoter
    232..412     +  LTR            5' LTR (truncated): truncated 5' long terminal repeat (LTR) from HIV-1
    459..584     +  misc_feature   HIV-1 Ψ: packaging signal of human immunodeficiency virus type 1
    568..931     +  CDS            HIV-1 gag (fragment): gag protein from human immunodeficiency virus 1; gag
   1077..1310    +  misc_feature   RRE: The Rev response element (RRE) of HIV-1 allows for Rev-dependent mRNA export from the nucleus to the cytoplasm.
   1687..1713    +  CDS            Rev (fragment): human immunodeficiency virus 1 (HIV-1) Rev protein; rev; enhances nuclear export of unspliced and incompletely spliced viral mRNAs
   1720..1743    +  promoter       SV40 promoter (fragment): SV40 early promoter
   1744..1815    +  promoter       SV40 promoter (fragment): SV40 enhancer and early promoter
   1839..1974    +  rep_origin     SV40 ori: SV40 origin of replication
   2020..2616    +  CDS            PuroR (fragment): puromycin N-acetyltransferase; pac from Streptomyces; confers resistance to puromycin
   2665..2782    +  misc_feature   cPPT/CTS: central polypurine tract and central termination sequence of HIV-1
   2847..2913    +  CDS            small t antigen (fragment): SV40 (simian virus 40) small t antigen
   2920..4098    +  promoter       EF-1α promoter: strong constitutive promoter for human elongation factor EF-1α
   4115..4798    +  CDS            ZNF530 (fragment): ZN530_HUMAN - Also known as KIAA1508. Experimental evidence at transcript level: Swiss-Prot protein existence level 2. May be involved in transcriptional regulation. From Homo sapiens (Human).
   5927..5980    +  promoter       U6 promoter (fragment): RNA polymerase III promoter for human U6 snRNA
   6022..6610    +  misc_feature   WPRE: woodchuck hepatitis virus posttranscriptional regulatory element
   6661..6680    +  misc_feature   cPPT/CTS (fragment): central polypurine tract and central termination sequence of HIV-1
   6682..6915    +  LTR            3' LTR (ΔU3): self-inactivating 3' long terminal repeat (LTR) from HIV-1
   6993..7114    +  polyA_signal   SV40 poly(A) signal: SV40 polyadenylation signal
   7154..7289    +  rep_origin     SV40 ori: SV40 origin of replication
   7310..7328    -  promoter       T7 promoter: promoter for bacteriophage T7 RNA polymerase
   7336..7491    +  CDS            lacZα (fragment): LacZα fragment of β-galactosidase; lacZ fragment
   7496..7924    +  rep_origin     f1 ori (sequence partly withheld): f1 bacteriophage origin of replication; arrow indicates direction of (+) strand synthesis
   7977..8081    +  promoter       AmpR promoter: bla
   8082..8942    +  CDS            AmpR: β-lactamase; bla; confers resistance to ampicillin, carbenicillin, and related antibiotics
   9113..9701    +  rep_origin     ori: high-copy-number ColE1/pMB1/pBR322/pUC origin of replication
   9884..9976    +  CDS            lacI (fragment): lac repressor; lacI; The lac repressor binds to the lac operator to inhibit transcription in E. coli. This inhibition can be relieved by adding lactose or isopropyl-β-D-thiogalactopyranoside (IPTG).
   9989..10010   +  protein_bind   CAP binding site: CAP binding activates transcription in the presence of cAMP. E. coli catabolite activator protein
  10025..10055   +  promoter       lac promoter: promoter for the E. coli lac operon
  10063..10079   +  protein_bind   lac operator: The lac repressor binds to the lac operator to inhibit transcription in E. coli. This inhibition can be relieved by adding lactose or isopropyl-β-D-thiogalactopyranoside (IPTG). lac repressor encoded by lacI
  10124..10142   +  promoter       T3 promoter: promoter for bacteriophage T3 RNA polymerase
