[The description below was written by a language model from this plasmid's Addgene catalogue record and pLannotate feature annotations shown in this document.]
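Description:
TFORF1989 is a third-generation-style, self-inactivating lentiviral expression plasmid built on the pLX_TRC317 backbone. It is one member of a barcoded library of human transcription factor open reading frames. It is propagated in E. coli through a high-copy ColE1/pUC-type origin with ampicillin resistance (AmpR), and the backbone also retains an f1 origin and remnants of a lac/lacZα cloning region flanked by T7 and T3 promoters. The depositor notes that recombination can occur, as is common for LTR-containing plasmids.

The viral portion begins with an RSV promoter fused to a truncated HIV-1 5' LTR, which drives Tat-independent production of genomic RNA in packaging cells. This is followed by the Ψ packaging signal with a gag fragment, the RRE for Rev-dependent nuclear export, and a cPPT/CTS element. Within the transfer cassette, an SV40 early promoter drives a puromycin N-acetyltransferase gene for selecting transduced mammalian cells. Downstream, the strong constitutive EF-1α promoter drives the human ZNF530 (KIAA1508) ORF, a zinc finger protein thought to act in transcriptional regulation. The automated annotation marks only the first part of the ORF as ZNF530, but the unannotated stretch after it is consistent with the recorded insert size of about 1.9 kb. The unique 24-bp barcode described in the catalogue entry is not annotated, so its position is not given in the record. A WPRE enhances transcript expression, and the ΔU3 3' LTR followed by an SV40 poly(A) signal closes the provirus.

The construct is intended for overexpressing ZNF530 in mammalian cells. The barcode allows the factor to be identified by sequencing in pooled screens, such as those for directed differentiation.
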