Addgene plasmid #143563: TFORF1989
Purpose: Lentiviral vector for overexpressing transcription factor ORFs with unique 24-bp barcodes. Barcodes facilitate identification of transcription factors in pooled screens.
Depositing lab: Feng Zhang. Depositing organization: Broad Institute. Publication: A transcription factor atlas of directed differentiation. Joung J, Ma S, Tay T, Geiger-Schuller KR, Kirchgatterer PC, Verdine VK, Guo B, Arias-Garcia MA, Allen WE, Singh A, Kuksenko O, Abudayyeh OO, Gootenberg JS, Fu Z, Macrae RK, Buenrostro JD, Regev A, Zhang F. Cell. 2023 Jan 5;186(1):209-229.e26. doi: 10.1016/j.cell.2022.11.026. PubMed 36608654.
Backbone
  Vector backbone: pLX_TRC317
  Backbone manufacturer: Broad Institute Genetic Perturbation Platform
  Backbone size w/o insert (bp): 8264
  Vector type: Mammalian Expression, Lentiviral
  Selectable markers: Puromycin
Growth in bacteria
  Bacterial resistance: Ampicillin, 100 μg/mL
  Growth temperature: 37°C
  Growth strain: NEB Stable
  Copy number: High Copy
Gene/Insert
  Gene/Insert name: ZNF530
  Species: H. sapiens (human)
  Insert size (bp): 1901
  Entrez Gene: ZNF530 (a.k.a. KIAA1508)
  Promoter: EF1a
  Cloning method: Unknown
  Sequencing primers: 5′ GGGTGGAGACTGAAGTTAGGCCAG; 3′ CACATAGCGTAAAAGGAGCAACATAG
Terms and licenses: Academic/Nonprofit Terms; Industry Terms: Not Available to Industry
Depositor comments: NM_020880,ENST00000332854,ENST00000600619 . The transcription factor ORF portion of this plasmid was synthesized by Genewiz. Please test multiple small colonies in case of plasmid recombination. To make this collection available in a timely manner, a portion of this collection was not fully sequenced by Addgene. If an Addgene verified full plasmid sequence is not available, please contact us prior to placing an order to request the full sequence.
How to cite: TFORF1989 was a gift from Feng Zhang (Addgene plasmid # 143563 ; http://n2t.net/addgene:143563 ; RRID:Addgene_143563)
