>Addgene plasmid #143563 | TFORF1989 | depositor partial sequence | sequence record 282819 | Insert
ACCGCCACCATGGCGGCGGCACTGAGGGCCCCGACCCAGCAGGTTTTTGTAGCCTTTGAGGATGTGGCCA
TTTACTTCTCCCAGGAGGAGTGGGAGCTCCTTGATGAGATGCAGAGGCTCCTGTACCGCGATGTGATGCT
GGAGAACTTTGCAGTTATGGCATCCCTAGGTTGCTGGTGTGGAGCAGTAGATGAGGGGACGCCTTCTGCA
GAGAGCGTTTCTGTGGAAGAACTGTCACAGGGCAGGACTCCAAAGGCAGATACATCCACTGATAAGAGTC
ACCCCTGTGAGATTTGTACCCCAGTCCTGAGAGACATTTTACAAATGATTGAGCTCCATGCCTCACCCTG
TGGACAGAAATTGTACTTGGGTGGAGCATCAAGAGATTTCTGGATGAGTTCAAACCTTCACCAGCTCCAG
AAGCTTGATAATGGAGAGAAGCTCTTTAAAGTGGATGGGGACCAGGCCTCATTTATGATGAACTGCAGGT
TCCATGTGTCAGGAAAACCCTTCACGTTTGGGGAAGTCGGGAGGGACTTTTCAGCCACCTCAGGACTTCT
CCAGCATCAGGTGACTCCCACCATTGAGAGACCACACAGCAGGATTAGACACTTGAGAGTTCCCACTGGA
CGAAAGCCTCTCAAATACACTGAATCCAGGAAATCTTTTAGAGAGAAATCTGTATTCATTCAACACCAAA
GAGCTGACTCTGGAGAAAGGCCTTACAAGTGCAGTGAATGTGGGAAATCCTTTAGTCAAAGTTCTGGCTT
TCTTCGACACAGGAAAGCACACGGTAGAACAAGGACTCATGAATGTAGTGAATGTGGGAAATCATTTAGT
CGCAAAACTCACCTAACTCAACACCAAAGAGTTCACACTGGAGAAAGGCCTTATGACTGCAGTGAATGTG
GCAAATCCTTTCGCCAGGTATCTGTCCTCATTCAACATCAACGAGTTCACACTGGAGAAAGGCCTTATGA
GTGCAGTGAATGTGGGAAATCTTTTAGCCACAGCACTAACCTCTATCGTCACAGGAGTGCCCACACTAGC
ACAAGGCCTTATGAGTGCAGTGAATGTGGAAAATCCTTTAGCCATAGCACTAACCTCTTTCGACACTGGA
GAGTTCACACTGGAGTAAGGCCTTATGAGTGTAGTGAATGTGGGAAAGCATTTAGTTGCAATATCTACCT
TATTCACCACCAAAGATTTCACACTGGAGAAAGACCTTATGTGTGCAGTGAATGTGGGAAATCATTTGGC
CAGAAATCTGTCCTCATTCAACACCAAAGAGTTCACACTGGAGAAAGGCCTTATGAGTGCAGTGAATGTG
GGAAAGTTTTTAGCCAAAGCTCTGGCCTCTTTCGACACAGAAGAGCTCACACTAAAACAAAGCCTTATGA
GTGCAGTGAATGTGAAAAATCATTTAGTTGCAAAACTGACCTCATTCGACACCAGACAGTTCACACTGGA
GAAAGGCCTTATGAGTGCAGTGTATGTGGGAAATCTTTTATCCGAAAAACCCACCTCATTCGACACCAGA
CTGTTCACACTAATGAAAGGCCTTATGAGTGCGATGAATGTGGGAAATCCTATAGCCAAAGCTCTGCCCT
CCTTCAGCATAGGAGAGTTCACACTGGAGAAAGGCCTTATGAGTGCAGAGAATGTGGGAAATCTTTTACC
CGCAAAAATCACCTCATTCAACACAAGACAGTTCACACTGGAGAAAGGCCTTATGAATGCAGTGAATGTG
GAAAATCCTTTAGCCAAAGCTCTGGCCTCTTAAGACACAGAAGAGTTCATGTGCAGTAGTAATGAACTAG
TCCGTAACTTGAAAGTATTTCGATTTCTTGGCTTTATATATCTTGTGGAAAGGACGATTAATACAGATCT
AATAAGCTCAC
