>Addgene plasmid #143563 | TFORF1989 | depositor partial sequence | sequence record 282820 | Barcode
TTAATACAGATCTAATAAGCTCAC
